>Addgene plasmid #74647 | TIF1A | depositor partial sequence | sequence record 140908 | insert
ATGTGCAGCAGCCATCATCATCATCATCACGGCAGCGGCAGCGGCTCTGACCAGGAGGCAAAACCTTCAA
CTGAGGACTTGGGGGATAAGAAGGAAGGTGAATATATTAAACTCAAAGTCATTGGACAGGATAGCAGTGA
GATTCACTTCAAAGTGAAAATGACAACACATCTCAAGAAACTCAAAGAATCATACTGTCAAAGACAGGGT
GTTCCAATGAATTCACTCAGGTTTCTCTTTGAGGGTCAGAGAATTGCTGATAATCATACTCCAAAAGAAC
TGGGAATGGAGGAAGAAGATGTGATTGAAGTTTATCAGGAACAAACCGGTGGTCATATGAATGAGGACTG
GTGTGCAGTTTGTCAAAACGGAGGGGAACTCCTCTGCTGTGAAAAGTGCCCCAAAGTATTCCATCTTTCT
TGTCATGTGCCCACATTGACAAATTTTCCAAGTGGAGAGTGGATTTGCACTTTCTGCCGAGACTTATCTA
AACCAGAAGTTGAATATGATTGTGATGCTCCCAGTCACAACTCAGAAAAAAAGAAAACTGAAGGCCTTGT
TAAGTTAACACCTATAGATAAAAGGAAGTGTGAGCGCCTACTTTTATTTCTTTACTGCCATGAAATGAGC
CTGGCTTTTCAAGACCCTGTTCCTCTAACTGTGCCTGATTATTACAAAATAATTAAAAATCCAATGGATT
TGTCAACCATCAAGAAAAGACTACAAGAAGATTATTCCATGTACTCAAAACCTGAAGATTTTGTAGCTGA
TTTTAGATTGATCTTTCAAAACTGTGCTGAATTCAATGAGCCTGATTCAGAAGTAGCCAATGCTGGTATA
AAACTTGAAAATTATTTTGAAGAACTTCTAAAGAACCTCTATCCATAA
