>Addgene plasmid #74647 | TIF1A | addgene partial sequence | sequence record 142144 | T7 5'-TAATACGACTCACTATAGGG-3'
TAATTTTGTTTACTTTAAGAAGGAGATATACCATGTGCAGCAGCCATCATCATCATCATCACGGCAGCGG
CAGCGGCTCTGACCAGGAGGCAAAACCTTCAACTGAGGACTTGGGGGATAAGAAGGAAGGTGAATATATT
AAACTCAAAGTCATTGGACAGGATAGCAGTGAGATTCACTTCAAAGTGAAAATGACAACACATCTCAAGA
AACTCAAAGAATCATACTGTCAAAGACAGGGTGTTCCAATGAATTCACTCAGGTTTCTCTTTGAGGGTCA
GAGAATTGCTGATAATCATACTCCAAAAGAACTGGGAATGGAGGAAGAAGATGTGATTGAAGTTTATCAG
GAACAAACCGGTGGTCATATGAATGAGGACTGGTGTGCAGTTTGTCAAAACGGAGGGGAACTCCTCTGCT
GTGAAAAGTGCCCCAAAGTATTCCATCTTTCTTGTCATGTGCCCACATTGACAAATTTTCCAAGTGGAGA
GTGGATTTGCACTTTCTGCCGAGACTTATCTAAACCAGAAGTTGAATATGATTGTGATGCTCCCAGTCAC
AACTCAGAAAAAAAGAAAACTGAAGGCCTTGTTAAGTTAACACCTATAGATAAAAGGAAGTGTGAGCGCC
TACTTTTATTTCTTTACTGCCATGAAATGAGCCTGGCTTTTCAAGACCCTGTTCCTCTAACTGTGCCTGA
TTATTACAAAATAATTAAAAATCCAATGGATTTGTCAACCATCAAGAAAAGACTACAAGAAGATTATTCC
ATGTACTCAAAACCTGAAGATTTTGTAGCTGATT
