>Addgene plasmid #74647 | TIF1A | addgene partial sequence | sequence record 142145 | T7term 5'-GCTAGTTATTGCTCAGCGG-3'
CTTTCGGGCTTTGTTAGCAGCCGGATCCTCGAGTCATTATGGATAGAGGTTCTTTAGAAGTTCTTCAAAA
TAATTTTCAAGTTTTATACCAGCATTGGCTACTTCTGAATCAGGCTCATTGAATTCAGCACAGTTTTGAA
AGATCAATCTAAAATCAGCTACAAAATCTTCAGGTTTTGAGTACATGGAATAATCTTCTTGTAGTCTTTT
CTTGATGGTTGACAAATCCATTGGATTTTTAATTATTTTGTAATAATCAGGCACAGTTAGAGGAACAGGG
TCTTGAAAAGCCAGGCTCATTTCATGGCAGTAAAGAAATAAAAGTAGGCGCTCACACTTCCTTTTATCTA
TAGGTGTTAACTTAACAAGGCCTTCAGTTTTCTTTTTTTCTGAGTTGTGACTGGGAGCATCACAATCATA
TTCAACTTCTGGTTTAGATAAGTCTCGGCAGAAAGTGCAAATCCACTCTCCACTTGGAAAATTTGTCAAT
GTGGGCACATGACAAGAAAGATGGAATACTTTGGGGCACTTTTCACAGCAGAGGAGTTCCCCTCCGTTTT
GACAAACTGCACACCAGTCCTCATTCATATGACCACCGGTTTGTTCCTGATAAACTTCAATCACATCTTC
TTCCTCCATTCCCAGTTCTTTTGGAGTATGATTATCAGCAATTCTCTGACCCTCAAAGAGAAACCTGAGT
GAATTCATTGGAACACCCTGTCTTTGACAGTATGATTCTTTGAGTTTCTTGAGATGTGTTGTCATTTTCA
CTTTGAAGTGAATCTCACTGCTATCCTGTCCAATGACTTTGAGTTTAATATATTCACCTTCCT
