[The description below was written by a language model from this plasmid's Addgene catalogue record.]
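Description:
TIF1A is a bacterial expression plasmid built on the pET15b backbone and carrying a fragment of human TRIM24 (also known as transcriptional intermediary factor 1 alpha, TIF1A). The plasmid is selected with ampicillin and is listed as low copy; the record gives no feature table, so the origin of replication and other backbone elements are not itemised, although pET-series vectors generally use a pBR322-type origin and carry a lacI repressor gene. The 888 bp insert was restriction cloned between NdeI and XhoI sites, both of which remain intact, so the fragment can be excised or replaced. The record notes that the insert may not be the full open reading frame. At this size it is far shorter than a full-length TRIM24 coding sequence would be, which fits a domain-level construct (the alternative name TIF1A-c042 suggests one of a series), but the record does not state which region or residues of the protein are encoded.

Expression is driven by a T7 promoter under lac operator control, so transcription depends on T7 RNA polymerase supplied by a suitable expression host and is induced by relieving lac repression. The backbone contributes an N-terminal His6-SUMO fusion. The hexahistidine tag permits purification by immobilised metal affinity chromatography. The SUMO moiety commonly improves solubility and yield, and it can be removed with a SUMO-specific protease. The stated purpose is production of recombinant protein in bacteria for structure determination.
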