Addgene plasmid #74647: TIF1A
Purpose: Bacterial expression for structure determination; may not be full ORF
Depositing lab: Nicola Burgess-Brown. Depositing organization: University of Oxford.
Backbone
  Vector backbone: pET15b
  Vector type: Bacterial Expression
Growth in bacteria
  Bacterial resistance: Ampicillin, 100 μg/mL
  Growth temperature: 37°C
  Growth strain: DH5alpha
  Copy number: Low Copy
Gene/Insert
  Gene/Insert name: TIF1A (alt names: TIF1A-c042; TRIM24transcriptional intermediary factor 1)
  Species: H. sapiens (human)
  Insert size (bp): 888
  Entrez Gene: TRIM24 (a.k.a. PTC6, RNF82, TF1A, TIF1, TIF1A, TIF1ALPHA, hTIF1)
  Promoter: T7
  Tag / fusion protein: His-6-SUMO (N terminal on backbone)
  Cloning method: Restriction Enzyme; 5′ cloning site NdeI (not destroyed); 3′ cloning site XhoI (not destroyed)
  Sequencing primers: 5′ T7; 3′ T7term
Terms and licenses: Academic/Nonprofit Terms; Industry Terms: Not Available to Industry
Depositor comments: T7/lac regulated, N-terminal His-tag, SUMO, restriction cloned with NdeI/XhoI gi|14971415
How to cite: TIF1A was a gift from Nicola Burgess-Brown (Addgene plasmid # 74647 ; http://n2t.net/addgene:74647 ; RRID:Addgene_74647)
